Addgene plasmid #44908: Mumps V-FLAG
Depositing lab: Curt Horvath. Depositing organization: Icahn School of Medicine at Mount Sinai. Publication: STAT3 ubiquitylation and degradation by mumps virus suppress cytokine and oncogene signaling. Ulane CM, Rodriguez JJ, Parisien JP, Horvath CM. J Virol. 2003 Jun;77(11):6385-93. 10.1128/JVI.77.11.6385-6393.2003 PubMed 12743296.
Backbone
  Vector backbone: pEF-FLAG
  Backbone size w/o insert (bp): 5358
  Total vector size (bp): 6000
Growth in bacteria
  Bacterial resistance: Ampicillin, 100 μg/mL
  Growth temperature: 37°C
  Growth strain: DH5alpha
  Copy number: High Copy
Gene/Insert
  Gene/Insert name: Mumps V
  Insert size (bp): 675
  GenBank ID: P30927.1
  Entrez Gene: V/P (a.k.a. MuVgp2)
  Cloning method: Restriction Enzyme; 5′ cloning site BglII (unknown if destroyed); 3′ cloning site NotI (unknown if destroyed)
  Sequencing primers: 5′ EF1a-F; 3′ ??
Terms and licenses: Academic/Nonprofit Terms; Industry Terms: Not Available to Industry
Depositor comments: The discrepancies between the depositor's sequence and the Addgene QC sequence should not affect plasmid function.
How to cite: Mumps V-FLAG was a gift from Curt Horvath (Addgene plasmid # 44908 ; http://n2t.net/addgene:44908 ; RRID:Addgene_44908)
