[The description below was written by a language model from this plasmid's Addgene catalogue record.]
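Description:
Mumps V-FLAG is a plasmid for expressing the mumps virus V protein, built on the pEF-FLAG backbone. The insert is a roughly 675 bp open reading frame encoding the V protein, one of the products of the viral V/P gene, placed into the vector between BglII and NotI sites; the record does not say whether these sites survived cloning. The backbone is listed at about 5.4 kb and the finished plasmid at about 6 kb. It is maintained in E. coli as a high-copy plasmid under ampicillin selection. The record gives no feature table, so the origin of replication, polyadenylation signal and any eukaryotic selection marker are not documented.

The promoter is not stated explicitly, but the backbone name and the use of an EF1a forward sequencing primer suggest that the insert sits downstream of the EF-1α promoter, a strong constitutive promoter commonly used for expression in mammalian cells. The plasmid and backbone names indicate that the V protein is fused to a FLAG epitope, which allows detection and immunoprecipitation with anti-FLAG antibodies, although the position of the tag relative to the insert is not recorded. The associated publication concerns ubiquitylation and degradation of STAT3 by mumps virus and the resulting suppression of cytokine and oncogene signalling, so the construct is suited to expressing tagged V protein in cultured cells to study how it targets STAT proteins and interferes with host signalling. The depositor notes that minor differences between the submitted sequence and the repository's quality-control sequence are not expected to affect function.
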