>Addgene plasmid #44908 | Mumps V-FLAG | depositor partial sequence | sequence record 67653 | Mumps V-FLAG sequence 708 bps
ATGGACTACAAAGACGATGACGATAAAGGATCTATGGATCAATTTATAAAACAGGATGAGACTGGTGATT
TAATTGAGACAGGAATGAATGTTGCAAATCATTTCCTATCCGCCCCCATTCAGGGAACCAACTCGCTGAG
CAAGGCCTCAATCATCCCTGGCGTTGCACCTGTACTCATTGGCAATCCAGAGCAAAAGAACATTCAGCAC
CCTACCGCATCACATCAGGGATCCAAGTCAAAGGGCAGAGGCTCAGGGGTCAGGTCCATCATAGTCCCAC
CCTCCGAAGCAGGCAATGGAGGGACTCAGATTCCTGAGCCCCTTTTTGCACAAACAGGACAGGGTGGTAT
AGTCACCACAGTTTATCAGGATCCAACTATCCAACCAACAGGTTCATACCGAAGTGTGGAATTGACGAAG
ATCGGAAAAGAGAGAATGATTAATCGATTTGTTGAGAAACCTAGAATCTCAACGCCGGTGACAGAATTTA
AGAGGGGGGCCGGGAGCGGCTGCTCAAGGCCAGACAATCCAAGAGGAGGGCATAGACGGGAATGGAGCCT
CAGCTGGGTCCAAGGAGAGGTCCGGGTCTTTGAGTGGTGCAACCCTATATGCTCACCTATCACTGCCGCA
GCAAGATTCCACTCCTGCAAATGTGGGAATTGCCCCGCAAAGTGCGATCAGTGCGAACGAGATTATGGAC
CTCCTTAG
