>Addgene plasmid #44908 | Mumps V-FLAG | addgene partial sequence | sequence record 71396 | EF1a-F 5'-TCAAGCCTCAGACAGTGGTTC-3'
GAGGATTCTCTAGAGGATCTACCACCATGGACTACAAAGACGATGACGATAAAGGATCTATGGATCAATT
TATAAAACAGGATGAGACTGGTGATTTAATTGAGACAGGAATGAATGTTGCAAATCATTTCCTATCCGCC
CCCATTCAGGGAACCAACTCGCTGAGCAAGGCCTCAATCATCCCTGGCGTTGCACCTGTACTCATTGGCA
ATCCAGAGCAAAAGAACATTCAGCACCCTACCGCATCACATCAGGGATCCAAGTCAAAGGGCAGCGGCTC
AGGGGTCAGGTCCATCATAGTCCCACCCTCCGAAGCAGGCAATGGAGGGACTCAGATTCCTGAGCCCCTT
TTTGCACAAACAGGACAGGGTGGTATAGTCACCACAGTTTATCAGGATCCAACTATCCAACCAACAGGTT
CATACCGAAGTGTGGAATTGGCGAAGATCGGAAAAGAGAGAATGATTAATCGATTTGTTGAGAAACCTAG
AACCTCAACGCCGGTGACAGAATTTAAGAGGGGGGCCGGGAGCGGCTGCTCAAGGCCAGACAATCCAAGA
GGAGGGCATAGACGGGAATGGAGCCTCAGCTGGGTCCAAGGAGAGGTCCGGGTCTTTGAGTGGTGCAACC
CTATATGCTCACCTATCACTGCCGCAGCAAGATTCCACTCCTGCAAATGTGGGAATTGCCCCGCAAAGTG
CGATCAGTGCGAACGAGATTATGGACCTCCTTAGGCGGCCGCCTAGAGTGAGGGTCCCCACCTGGGACCC
TTGAGAGTATC
